>Addgene plasmid #126103 | pBbA18a-RFP | addgene full sequence | sequence record 246983 | Addgene NGS Result
GACGTCTTGACAGCTAGCTCAGTCCTAGGGATTGTGCTAGCAGGTTTAATCGAATTCAAAAGATCTTTTA
AGAAGGAGATATACATATGGCGAGTAGCGAAGACGTTATCAAAGAGTTCATGCGTTTCAAAGTTCGTATG
GAAGGTTCCGTTAACGGTCACGAGTTCGAAATCGAAGGTGAAGGTGAAGGTCGTCCGTACGAAGGTACCC
AGACCGCTAAACTGAAAGTTACCAAAGGTGGTCCGCTGCCGTTCGCTTGGGACATCCTGTCCCCGCAGTT
CCAGTACGGTTCCAAAGCTTACGTTAAACACCCGGCTGACATCCCGGACTACCTGAAACTGTCCTTCCCG
GAAGGTTTCAAATGGGAACGTGTTATGAACTTCGAAGACGGTGGTGTTGTTACCGTTACCCAGGACTCCT
CCCTGCAAGACGGTGAGTTCATCTACAAAGTTAAACTGCGTGGTACCAACTTCCCGTCCGACGGTCCGGT
TATGCAGAAAAAAACCATGGGTTGGGAAGCTTCCACCGAACGTATGTACCCGGAAGACGGTGCTCTGAAA
GGTGAAATCAAAATGCGTCTGAAACTGAAAGACGGTGGTCACTACGACGCTGAAGTTAAAACCACCTACA
TGGCTAAAAAACCGGTTCAGCTGCCGGGTGCTTACAAAACCGACATCAAACTGGACATCACCTCCCACAA
CGAAGACTACACCATCGTTGAACAGTACGAACGTGCTGAAGGTCGTCACTCCACCGGTGCTTAAGGATCC
AAACTCGAGTAAGGATCTCCAGGCATCAAATAAAACGAAAGGCTCAGTCGAAAGACTGGGCCTTTCGTTT
TATCTGTTGTTTGTCGGTGAACGCTCTCTACTAGAGTCACACTGGCTCACCTTCGGGTGGGCCTTTCTGC
GTTTATACCTAGGGATATATTCCGCTTCCTCGCTCACTGACTCGCTACGCTCGGTCGTTCGACTGCGGCG
AGCGGAAATGGCTTACGAACGGGGCGGAGATTTCCTGGAAGATGCCAGGAAGATACTTAACAGGGAAGTG
AGAGGGCCGCGGCAAAGCCGTTTTTCCATAGGCTCCGCCCCCCTGACAAGCATCACGAAATCTGACGCTC
AAATCAGTGGTGGCGAAACCCGACAGGACTATAAAGATACCAGGCGTTTCCCCCTGGCGGCTCCCTCGTG
CGCTCTCCTGTTCCTGCCTTTCGGTTTACCGGTGTCATTCCGCTGTTATGGCCGCGTTTGTCTCATTCCA
CGCCTGACACTCAGTTCCGGGTAGGCAGTTCGCTCCAAGCTGGACTGTATGCACGAACCCCCCGTTCAGT
CCGACCGCTGCGCCTTATCCGGTAACTATCGTCTTGAGTCCAACCCGGAAAGACATGCAAAAGCACCACT
GGCAGCAGCCACTGGTAATTGATTTAGAGGAGTTAGTCTTGAAGTCATGCGCCGGTTAAGGCTAAACTGA
AAGGACAAGTTTTGGTGACTGCGCTCCTCCAAGCCAGTTACCTCGGTTCAAAGAGTTGGTAGCTCAGAGA
ACCTTCGAAAAACCGCCCTGCAAGGCGGTTTTTTCGTTTTCAGAGCAAGAGATTACGCGCAGACCAAAAC
GATCTCAAGAAGATCATCTTATTAATCAGATAAAATATTTCTAGATTTCAGTGCAATTTATCTCTTCAAA
TGTAGCACCTGAAGTCAGCCCCATACGATATAAGTTGTTACTAGTGCTTGGATTCTCACCAATAAAAAAC
GCCCGGCGGCAACCGAGCGTTCTGAACAAATCCAGATGGAGTTCTGAGGTCATTACTGGATCTATCAACA
GGAGTCCAAGCGAGCTCGTAAACTTGGTCTGACAGTTACCAATGCTTAATCAGTGAGGCACCTATCTCAG
CGATCTGTCTATTTCGTTCATCCATAGTTGCCTGACTCCCCGTCGTGTAGATAACTACGATACGGGAGGG
CTTACCATCTGGCCCCAGTGCTGCAATGATACCGCGAGACCCACGCTCACCGGCTCCAGATTTATCAGCA
ATAAACCAGCCAGCCGGAAGGGCCGAGCGCAGAAGTGGTCCTGCAACTTTATCCGCCTCCATCCAGTCTA
TTAATTGTTGCCGGGAAGCTAGAGTAAGTAGTTCGCCAGTTAATAGTTTGCGCAACGTTGTTGCCATTGC
TACAGGCATCGTGGTGTCACGCTCGTCGTTTGGTATGGCTTCATTCAGCTCCGGTTCCCAACGATCAAGG
CGAGTTACATGATCCCCCATGTTGTGCAAAAAAGCGGTTAGCTCCTTCGGTCCTCCGATCGTTGTCAGAA
GTAAGTTGGCCGCAGTGTTATCACTCATGGTTATGGCAGCACTGCATAATTCTCTTACTGTCATGCCATC
CGTAAGATGCTTTTCTGTGACTGGTGAGTACTCAACCAAGTCATTCTGAGAATAGTGTATGCGGCGACCG
AGTTGCTCTTGCCCGGCGTCAATACGGGATAATACCGCGCCACATAGCAGAACTTTAAAAGTGCTCATCA
TTGGAAAACGTTCTTCGGGGCGAAAACTCTCAAGGATCTTACCGCTGTTGAGATCCAGTTCGATGTAACC
CACTCGTGCACCCAACTGATCTTCAGCATCTTTTACTTTCACCAGCGTTTCTGGGTGAGCAAAAACAGGA
AGGCAAAATGCCGCAAAAAAGGGAATAAGGGCGACACGGAAATGTTGAATACTCATACTCTTCCTTTTTC
AATATTATTGAAGCATTTATCAGGGTTATTGTCTCATGAGCGGATACATATTTGAATGTATTTAGAAAAA
TAAACAAATAGGGGTTCCGCGCACATTTCCCCGAAAAGTGCCACCT
Features (pLannotate 1.2.2; 9 found; start..end, strand, type, name):
      7..29      +  promoter       J23119(SpeI) promoter (fragment): bacterial promoter (Registry of Standard Biological Parts BBa J23119) modified to end with an SpeI site
     87..764     +  CDS            mRFP1: monomeric derivative of DsRed (Campbell et al., 2002)
    797..868     +  terminator     rrnB T1 terminator: transcription terminator T1 from the E. coli rrnB gene
    884..911     +  terminator     T7Te terminator: phage T7 early transcription terminator
    930..985     -  rep_origin     RSF ori (fragment): Plasmids containing the RSF 1030 origin of replication can be propagated in E. coli cells that contain additional plasmids with compatible origins.
   1073..1618    -  rep_origin     p15A ori: Plasmids containing the medium-copy-number p15A origin of replication can be propagated in E. coli cells that contain a second plasmid with the ColE1 origin.
   1732..1826    -  terminator     lambda t0 terminator: transcription terminator from phage lambda
   1856..2716    -  CDS            AmpR: β-lactamase; bla; confers resistance to ampicillin, carbenicillin, and related antibiotics
   2717..2821    -  promoter       AmpR promoter: bla
