[The description below was written by a language model from this plasmid's Addgene catalogue record and pLannotate feature annotations shown in this document.]
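Description:
pBbA18a-RFP is a small (about 2.8 kb) bacterial expression plasmid from the BglBrick-compatible pBb vector family, built for constitutive gene expression in Escherichia coli and used in synthetic biology. It is selected with ampicillin through a β-lactamase (AmpR) gene driven by its own bla promoter and followed by a phage lambda t0 terminator. The feature table identifies a complete p15A origin of replication, which is generally regarded as medium copy and compatible with ColE1-type plasmids. The catalogue entry nevertheless lists the plasmid as high copy, a discrepancy the record does not resolve. A short fragment annotated as RSF ori lies next to the p15A origin and is probably a partial sequence-similarity match rather than a second functional origin.

The payload is a 678 bp synthetic RFP coding sequence, annotated as mRFP1, the monomeric red fluorescent derivative of DsRed. According to the catalogue it is expressed from the J23117 promoter, a member of the Anderson constitutive promoter series. The automated annotation labels the corresponding region as a fragment of J23119, which is expected because the members of this family differ by only a few bases. Transcription ends at a tandem rrnB T1 and T7Te terminator pair downstream of the reporter, insulating the cassette from the rest of the backbone. No inducer or repressor element is annotated, consistent with constitutive expression.

In the BglBrick format the RFP gene serves both as a fluorescent readout of promoter and vector strength and as a replaceable placeholder for a gene of interest. The associated publication concerns a tool for choosing E. coli expression vectors, which suggests the plasmid belongs to a characterised vector set.
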