Addgene plasmid #126103: pBbA18a-RFP
Purpose: Constitutive expression vector for Escherichia coli. BglBrick compatible.
Depositing lab: Nigel Scrutton. Depositing organization: University of Manchester. Publication: SelProm: A Queryable and Predictive Expression Vector Selection Tool for Escherichia coli. Jervis AJ, Carbonell P, Taylor S, Sung R, Dunstan MS, Robinson CJ, Breitling R, Takano E, Scrutton NS. ACS Synth Biol. 2019 Mar 18. doi: 10.1021/acssynbio.8b00399. PubMed 30870592.
Backbone
  Vector backbone: pBb
  Backbone size w/o insert (bp): 2168
  Vector type: Bacterial Expression, Synthetic Biology
Growth in bacteria
  Bacterial resistance: Ampicillin, 100 μg/mL
  Growth temperature: 37°C
  Growth strain: DH5alpha
  Copy number: High Copy
Gene/Insert
  Gene/Insert name: RFP
  Species: Synthetic
  Insert size (bp): 678
  Promoter: J23117
  Cloning method: Unknown
  Sequencing primers: 5′ GTTATTGTCTCATGAGCGGATAC
Terms and licenses: Academic/Nonprofit Terms; Industry Terms: Not Available to Industry
Depositor comments: Cloning method was In-Fusion.
How to cite: pBbA18a-RFP was a gift from Nigel Scrutton (Addgene plasmid # 126103 ; http://n2t.net/addgene:126103 ; RRID:Addgene_126103)
